>Addgene plasmid #110033 | pHH0103_U2AF1_RRM | addgene full sequence | sequence record 215948 | Addgene NGS Result
TTGACAATTAATCATCGGCTCGTATAATGTGTGGAATTGTGAGCGGATAACAATTTCACACAGGAAACAG
CCAGTCCGTTTAGGTGTTTTCACGAGCACTTCACCAACAAGGACCATAGATTATGAAAATCGAAGAACAC
CATCACCATCACCATTCCAGCGGTAAGCTTATGTCCCCTATACTAGGTTATTGGAAAATTAAGGGCCTTG
TGCAACCCACTCGACTTCTTTTGGAATATCTTGAAGAAAAATATGAAGAGCATTTGTATGAGCGCGATGA
AGGTGATAAATGGCGAAACAAAAAGTTTGAATTGGGTTTGGAGTTTCCCAATCTTCCTTATTATATTGAT
GGTGATGTTAAATTAACACAGTCTATGGCCATCATACGTTATATAGCTGACAAGCACAACATGTTGGGTG
GTTGTCCAAAAGAGCGTGCAGAGATTTCAATGCTTGAAGGAGCGGTTTTGGATATTAGATACGGTGTTTC
GAGAATTGCATATAGTAAAGACTTTGAAACTCTCAAAGTTGATTTTCTTAGCAAGCTACCTGAAATGCTG
AAAATGTTCGAAGATCGTTTATGTCATAAAACATATTTAAATGGTGATCATGTAACCCATCCTGACTTCA
TGTTGTATGACGCTCTTGATGTTGTTTTATACATGGACCCAATGTGCCTGGATGCGTTCCCAAAATTAGT
TTGTTTTAAAAAACGTATTGAAGCTATCCCACAAATTGATAAGTACTTGAAATCCAGCAAGTATATAGCA
TGGCCTTTGCAGGGCTGGCAAGCCACGTTTGGTGGTGGCGACCATCCTCCAAAATCGGATCTGGAAGTTC
TGTTCCAGGGGCCCCTGTCCAGCGGTCTGGTTCCGCGTGGTTCCGGTACCGCGGCCCAGCCGGCCCTGCG
TTGCGCAGTCAGCGATGTGGAAATGCAGGAACATTACGACGAATTTTTCGAAGAAGTCTTCACCGAAATG
GAAGAAAAATACGGCGAAGTTGAAGAAATGAACGTCTGTGATAATCTGGGCGACCACCTGGTGGGTAACG
TGTATGTTAAATTTCGTCGCGAAGAAGATGCGGAAAAAGCCGTTATTGACCTGAACAATCGCTGGTTCAA
TGGTCAACCGATCCATGCGGAACTGTCTCCGGTTGCGGCCGCATA
[142 nt withheld, positions 1166-1307]
C
[98 nt withheld, positions 1309-1406]
AGTTTGTACTGGTGACGAAACTCAGTGTCTAGCTAGAGTGGC
[149 nt withheld, positions 1449-1597]
T
[41 nt withheld, positions 1599-1639]
T
[62 nt withheld, positions 1641-1702]
A
[35 nt withheld, positions 1704-1738]
CCTCCCTCAATCGGTTGAATGTCGCCCTTTTGTCTTTGGCGCTGGTAAACCATATGAA
[86 nt withheld, positions 1797-1882]
T
[54 nt withheld, positions 1884-1937]
CTAGCGCCGCCCTATACCTTGTCTGCCTCCCCGCGTTGCGTCGCGGTGCATGGAGCCGGGCCACCTCGAC
CTGAATGGAAGCCGGCGGCACCTCGCTAACGGATTCACCACTCCAAGAATTGGAGCCAATCAATTCTTGC
GGAGAACTGTGAATGCGCAAACCAACCCTTGGCAGAACATATCCATCGCGTCCGCCATCTCCAGCAGCCG
CACGCGGCGCATCTCGGGCAGCGTTGGGTCCTGGCCACGGGTGCGCATGATCGTGCTCCTGTCGTTGAGG
ACCCGGCTAGGCTGGCGGGGTTGCCTTACTGGTTAGCAGAATGAATCACCGATACGCGAGCGAACGTGAA
GCGACTGCTGCTGCAAAACGTCTGCGACCTGAGCAACAACATGAATGGTCTTCGGTTTCCGTGTTTCGTA
AAGTCTGGAAACGCGGAAGTCAGCGCCCTGCACCATTATGTTCCGGATCTGCATCGCAGGATGCTGCTGG
CTACCCTGTGGAACACCTACATCTGTATTAACGAAGCGCTGGCATTGACCCTGAGTGATTTTTCTCTGGT
CCCGCCGCATCCATACCGCCAGTTGTTTACCCTCACAACGTTCCAGTAACCGGGCATGTTCATCATCAGT
AACCCGTATCGTGAGCATCCTCTCTCGTTTCATCGGTATCATTACCCCCATGAACAGAAATCCCCCTTAC
ACGGAGGCATCAGTGACCAAACAGGAAAAAACCGCCCTTAACATGGCCCGCTTTATCAGAAGCCAGACAT
TAACGCTTCTGGAGAAACTCAACGAGCTGGACGCGGATGAACAGGCAGACATCTGTGAATCGCTTCACGA
CCACGCTGATGAGCTTTACCGCAGGATCCGCGAAATTGTAAGCGTTAATATTTTGTTAAAATTCGCGTTA
AATTTTTGTTAAATCAGCTCATTTTTTAACCAATAGGCCGAAATCGGCAAAATCCCTTATAAATCAAAAG
AATAGACCGAGATAGGGT
[37 nt withheld, positions 2936-2972]
AAAGAACGTGGACTCCAACGTCAAAGG
[49 nt withheld, positions 3000-3048]
T
[91 nt withheld, positions 3050-3140]
G
[124 nt withheld, positions 3142-3265]
CGCGGATCCTGCCTCGCGCGTTTCGGTGATGACGGTGAAAACCTCTGACACATGCAGCTCCCGGAGACGG
TCACAGCTTGTCTGTAAGCGGATGCCGGGAGCAGACAAGCCCGTCAGGGCGCGTCAGCGGGTGTTGGCGG
GTGTCGGGGCGCAGCCATGACCCAGTCACGTAGCGATAGCGGAGTGTATACTGGCTTAACTATGCGGCAT
CAGAGCAGATTGTACTGAGAGTGCACCATATGCGGTGTGAAATACCGCACAGATGCGTAAGGAGAAAATA
CCGCATCAGGCGCTCTTCCGCTTCCTCGCTCACTGACTCGCTGCGCTCGGTCGTTCGGCTGCGGCGAGCG
GTATCAGCTCACTCAAAGGCGGTAATACGGTTATCCACAGAATCAGGGGATAACGCAGGAAAGAACATGT
GAGCAAAAGGCCAGCAAAAGGCCAGGAACCGTAAAAAGGCCGCGTTGCTGGCGTTTTTCCATAGGCTCCG
CCCCCCTGACGAGCATCACAAAAATCGACGCTCAAGTCAGAGGTGGCGAAACCCGACAGGACTATAAAGA
TACCAGGGTTTCCCCCTGGAAGCTCCCTCGTGCGCTCTCCTGTTCCGACCCTGCCGCTTACCGGATACCT
GTCCGCCTTTCTCCCTTCGGGAAGCGTGGCGCTTTCTCATAGCTCACGCTGTAGGTATCTCAGTTCGGTG
TAGGTCGTTCGCTCCAAGCTGGGCTGTGTGCACGAACCCCCCGTTCAGCCCGACCGCTGCGCCTTATCCG
GTAACTATCGTCTTGAGTCCAACCCGGTAAGACACGACTTATCGCCACTGGCAGCAGCCACTGGTAACAG
GATTAGCAGAGCGAGGTATGTAGGCGGTGCTACAGAGTTCTTGAAGTGGTGGCCTAACTACGGCTACACT
AGAAGGACAGTATTTGGTATCTGCGCTCTGCTGAAGCCAGTTACCTTCGGAAAAAGAGTTGGTAGCTCTT
GATCCGGCAAACAAACCACCGCTGGTAGCGGTGGTTTTTTTGTTTGCAAGCAGCAGATTACGCGCAGAAA
AAAAGGATCTCAAGAAGATCCTTTGATCTTTTCTACGGGGTCTGACGCTCAGTGGAACGAAAACTCACGT
TAAGGGATTTTGGTCATGAGATTATCAAAAAGGATCTTCACCTAGATCCTTTTAAATTAAAAATGAAGTT
TTAAATCAATCTAAAGTATATATGAGTAAACTTGGTCTGACAGTTACCAATGCTTAATCAGTGAGGCACC
TATCTCAGCGATCTGTCTATTTCGTTCATCCATAGTTGCCTGACTCCCCGTCGTGTAGATAACTACGATA
CGGGAGGGCTTACCATCTGGCCCCAGTGCTGCAATGATACCGCGAGACCCACGCTCACCGGCTCCAGATT
TATCAGCAATAAACCAGCCAGCCGGAAGGGCCGAGCGCAGAAGTGGTCCTGCAACTTTATCCGCCTCCAT
CCAGTCTATTAATTGTTGCCGGGAAGCTAGAGTAAGTAGTTCGCCAGTTAATAGTTTGCGCAACGTTGTT
GCCATTGCTGCAGGCATCGTGGTGTCACGCTCGTCGTTTGGTATGGCTTCATTCAGCTCCGGTTCCCAAC
GATCAAGGCGAGTTACATGATCCCCCATGTTGTGCAAAAAAGCGGTTAGCTCCTTCGGTCCTCCGATCGT
TGTCAGAAGTAAGTTGGCCGCAGTGTTATCACTCATGGTTATGGCAGCACTGCATAATTCTCTTACTGTC
ATGCCATCCGTAAGATGCTTTTCTGTGACTGGTGAGTACTCAACCAAGTCATTCTGAGAATAGTGTATGC
GGCGACCGAGTTGCTCTTGCCCGGCGTCAACACGGGATAATACCGCGCCACATAGCAGAACTTTAAAAGT
GCTCATCATTGGAAAACGTTCTTCGGGGCGAAAACTCTCAAGGATCTTACCGCTGTTGAGATCCAGTTCG
ATGTAACCCACTCGTGCACCCAACTGATCTTCAGCATCTTTTACTTTCACCAGCGTTTCTGGGTGAGCAA
AAACAGGAAGGCAAAATGCCGCAAAAAAGGGAATAAGGGCGACACGGAAATGTTGAATACTCATACTCTT
CCTTTTTCAATATTATTGAAGCATTTATCAGGGTTATTGTCTCATGAGCGGATACATATTTGAATGTATT
TAGAAAAATAAACAAATAGGGGTTCCGCGCACATTTCCCCGAAAAGTGCCACCTGACGTCTAAGAAACCA
TTATTATCATGACATTAACCTATAAAAATAGGCGTATCACGAGGCCCTTTCGTCTTCAAGAATTCCCGAC
ACCATCGAATGGTGCAAAACCTTTCGCGGTATGGCATGATAGCGCCCGGAAGAGAGTCAATTCAGGGTGG
TGAATGTGAAACCAGTAACGTTATACGATGTCGCAGAGTATGCCGGTGTCTCTTATCAGACCGTTTCCCG
CGTGGTGAACCAGGCCAGCCACGTTTCTGCGAAAACGCGGGAAAAAGTGGAAGCGGCGATGGCGGAGCTG
AATTACATTCCCAACCGCGTGGCACAACAACTGGCGGGCAAACAGTCGTTGCTGATTGGCGTTGCCACCT
CCAGTCTGGCCCTGCACGCGCCGTCGCAAATTGTCGCGGCGATTAAATCTCGCGCCGATCAACTGGGTGC
CAGCGTGGTGGTGTCGATGGTAGAACGAAGCGGCGTCGAAGCCTGTAAAGCGGCGGTGCACAATCTTCTC
GCGCAACGCGTCAGTGGGCTGATCATTAACTATCCGCTGGATGACCAGGATGCCATTGCTGTGGAAGCTG
CCTGCACTAATGTTCCGGCGTTATTTCTTGATGTCTCTGACCAGACACCCATCAACAGTATTATTTTCTC
CCATGAAGACGGTACGCGACTGGGCGTGGAGCATCTGGTCGCATTGGGTCACCAGCAAATCGCGCTGTTA
GCGGGCCCATTAAGTTCTGTCTCGGCGCGTCTGCGTCTGGCTGGCTGGCATAAATATCTCACTCGCAATC
AAATTCAGCCGATAGCGGAACGGGAAGGCGACTGGAGTGCCATGTCCGGTTTTCAACAAACCATGCAAAT
GCTGAATGAGGGCATCGTTCCCACTGCGATGCTGGTTGCCAACGATCAGATGGCGCTGGGCGCAATGCGC
GCCATTACCGAGTCCGGGCTGCGCGTTGGTGCGGATATCTCGGTAGTGGGATACGACGATACCGAAGACA
GCTCATGTTATATCCCGCCGTTAACCACCATCAAACAGGATTTTCGCCTGCTGGGGCAAACCAGCGTGGA
CCGCTTGCTGCAACTCTCTCAGGGCCAGGCGGTGAAGGGCAATCAGCTGTTGCCCGTCTCACTGGTGAAA
AGAAAAACCACCCTGGCGCCCAATACGCAAACCGCCTCTCCCCGCGCGTTGGCCGATTCATTAATGCAGC
TGGCACGACAGGTTTCCCGACTGGAAAGCGGGCAGTGAGCGCAACGCAATTAATGTAAGTTAGCTCACTC
ATTAGGCACAATTCTCATGTTTGACAGCTTATCATCGACTGCACGGTGCACCAATGCTTCTGGCGTCAGG
CAGCCATCGGAAGCTGTGGTATGGCTGTGCAGGTCGTAAATCACTGCATAATTCGTGTCGCTCAAGGCGC
ACTCCCGTTCTGGATAATGTTTTTTGCGCCGACATCATAACGGTTCTGGCAAATATTCTGAAATGAGCTG
Features (pLannotate 1.2.2; 21 found; start..end, strand, type, name):
      1..29      +  promoter       tac promoter: strong E. coli promoter; hybrid between the trp and lac UV5 promoters
     37..53      +  protein_bind   lac operator: The lac repressor binds to the lac operator to inhibit transcription in E. coli. This inhibition can be relieved by adding lactose or isopropyl-β-D-thiogalactopyranoside (IPTG). lac repressor encoded by lacI
    138..155     +  CDS            6xHis: 6xHis affinity tag
    171..824     +  CDS            GST26_SCHJA: Experimental evidence at protein level: Swiss-Prot protein existence level 1. GST isoenzymes appear to play a central role in the parasite detoxification system. Other functions are also suspected including a role in increasing the solubility of haematin in the parasite gut. From Schistosoma japonicum (Blood fluke).
    873..1154    +  CDS            U2af1 (fragment): U2AF1_MOUSE - Experimental evidence at protein level: Swiss-Prot protein existence level 1. Plays a critical role in both constitutive and enhancer- dependent splicing by mediating protein-protein interactions and protein-RNA interactions required for accurate 3'-splice site selection. Recruits U2 snRNP to the branch point. Directly mediates interactions between U2AF2 and proteins bound to the enhancers and thus may function as a bridge between U2AF2 and the enhancer complex to recruit it to the adjacent intron (By similarity). From Mus musculus (Mouse).
   1170..1217    +  terminator     fd terminator (sequence withheld): central terminator from bacteriophage fd (Otsuka and Kunisawa, 1982)
   1222..1434    +  CDS            M13 gene III (fragment) (sequence partly withheld): pIII; III; minor coat protein
   1449..1919    +  CDS            M13 gene III (fragment) (sequence partly withheld): pIII; III; minor coat protein
   1941..2011    +  CDS            TcR (fragment): tetracycline efflux protein; tet; confers resistance to tetracycline
   2253..2633    -  CDS            YPB1_ECOLX: Protein predicted: Swiss-Prot protein existence level 4. From Escherichia coli.
   2650..2801    +  CDS            rop (fragment): Rop protein, which maintains plasmids at low copy number; rop
   2837..3265    -  rep_origin     f1 ori (sequence partly withheld): f1 bacteriophage origin of replication; arrow indicates direction of (+) strand synthesis
   3274..3313    +  CDS            rop (fragment): Rop protein, which maintains plasmids at low copy number; rop
   3415..3555    +  misc_feature   bom: basis of mobility region from pBR322
   3741..4328    -  rep_origin     ori: high-copy-number ColE1/pMB1/pBR322/pUC origin of replication
   4499..5359    -  CDS            AmpR: β-lactamase; bla; confers resistance to ampicillin, carbenicillin, and related antibiotics
   5360..5464    -  promoter       AmpR promoter: bla
   5573..5650    +  promoter       lacIq promoter: lacI (mutant); In the lacIq allele, a single base change in the promoter boosts expression of the lacI gene about 10-fold.
   5651..6733    +  CDS            lacI: lac repressor; lacI; The lac repressor binds to the lac operator to inhibit transcription in E. coli. This inhibition can be relieved by adding lactose or isopropyl-β-D-thiogalactopyranoside (IPTG).
   6746..6767    +  protein_bind   CAP binding site: CAP binding activates transcription in the presence of cAMP. E. coli catabolite activator protein
   6786..6803    +  promoter       tet promoter (fragment): E. coli promoter for tetracycline efflux protein gene
