[The description below was written by a language model from this plasmid's Addgene catalogue record and pLannotate feature annotations shown in this document.]
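Description:
pHH0103_U2AF1_RRM is a 6,975 bp bacterial expression plasmid built on the pHH0103 backbone for producing and purifying the RNA recognition motif (RRM) domain of human U2AF1, the small subunit of the U2 auxiliary splicing factor involved in 3′ splice site selection. It is selected in E. coli with ampicillin through a β-lactamase gene under its own promoter. It replicates from a ColE1/pMB1-type origin accompanied by the pBR322 bom region. The catalogue lists it as low copy. The rop gene is annotated only as two fragments flanking an f1 phage origin, which appears to have been inserted into it. The f1 origin permits single-stranded DNA production with helper phage.

The expression cassette is driven by the tac promoter with a downstream lac operator. The plasmid also carries lacI under the lacIq promoter, so transcription is repressed until induced with IPTG. The annotated reading frame starts with a 6xHis tag, followed by Schistosoma japonicum glutathione S-transferase and then a roughly 280 bp U2AF1 fragment cloned between SfiI and NotI sites. This should yield a His-GST–U2AF1 RRM fusion that can be purified by nickel or glutathione affinity. The annotation tool matched the insert to the mouse U2af1 entry, whereas the catalogue gives the species as human, probably because the two orthologues are very similar. An fd terminator follows the insert.

Downstream lie fragments of M13 gene III and remnants of the tetracycline resistance gene and its promoter. These look like leftovers from a phage-display phagemid ancestor and are not expected to be part of the fusion. The associated work surveyed ligands for peptide recognition modules, so the purified domain likely served as a binding target there.
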