Addgene plasmid #110033: pHH0103_U2AF1_RRM
Purpose: Protein expression and purification of U2AF1_RRM
Depositing lab: Sachdev Sidhu. Depositing organization: University of Toronto. Publication: Large-scale survey and database of high affinity ligands for peptide recognition modules. Teyra J, Kelil A, Jain S, Helmy M, Jajodia R, Hooda Y, Gu J, D'Cruz AA, Nicholson SE, Min J, Sudol M, Kim PM, Bader GD, Sidhu SS. Mol Syst Biol. 2020 Dec;16(12):e9310. doi: 10.15252/msb.20199310. PubMed 33438817.
Backbone
  Vector backbone: pHH0103
  Vector type: Bacterial Expression
Growth in bacteria
  Bacterial resistance: Ampicillin, 100 μg/mL
  Growth temperature: 37°C
  Growth strain: DH5alpha
  Copy number: Low Copy
Gene/Insert
  Gene/Insert name: U2AF1_RRM
  Species: H. sapiens (human)
  Entrez Gene: U2AF1 (a.k.a. FP793, RN, RNU2AF1, U2AF35, U2AFBP)
  Cloning method: Restriction Enzyme; 5′ cloning site Sfi1 (unknown if destroyed); 3′ cloning site Not1 (unknown if destroyed)
Terms and licenses: Academic/Nonprofit Terms; Industry Terms: Not Available to Industry
How to cite: pHH0103_U2AF1_RRM was a gift from Sachdev Sidhu (Addgene plasmid # 110033 ; http://n2t.net/addgene:110033 ; RRID:Addgene_110033)
