>Addgene plasmid #110033 | pHH0103_U2AF1_RRM | depositor partial sequence | sequence record 206985 | pHH0103_U2AF1_RRM sequence 270 bps
GGCCCAGCCGGCCCTGCGTTGCGCAGTCAGCGATGTGGAAATGCAGGAACATTACGACGAATTTTTCGAA
GAAGTCTTCACCGAAATGGAAGAAAAATACGGCGAAGTTGAAGAAATGAACGTCTGTGATAATCTGGGCG
ACCACCTGGTGGGTAACGTGTATGTTAAATTTCGTCGCGAAGAAGATGCGGAAAAAGCCGTTATTGACCT
GAACAATCGCTGGTTCAATGGTCAACCGATCCATGCGGAACTGTCTCCGGTTGCGGCCGC
